>Addgene plasmid #16527 | SBE-Luc | addgene partial sequence | sequence record 23145 | LucNrev 5'-CCTTATGCAGTTGCTCTCC-3'
CGCGGAAGANGGCGCCGGGCCTTTCTTTATGTTTTTGGCGTCTTCCATGGTGGCTTTACCAACAGTACCG
GAATGCCAAGCTTACTTAGATCGCAGATCTCGATACCGGATCCATTATATACCCGAATTCGATATCGACG
TCCAGCTGTCGAGCCCGGGCTAGCATTGTCAGTCTAGACATACTCCGAGCTCGGTACCTATCGATAGAGA
AATGTTCTGGCACCTGCACTTGCACTGGGGACAGCCTATTTTGCTAGTTTGTTTTGTTTCGTTTTGTTTT
GATGGAGAGCGTATGTTAGTACTATCGATTCACACAAAAAACCAACACACAGATGTAATGAAAATAAAGA
TATTTTATTGCGGCCGCTCCAAGTACCTCCCGTACCTTAATATTACTTACTTATCATGGTAGCTTGGGCT
GGCGTAATAGCGAAGAGGCCCGCACCGATCGCCCTTCCCAACAGTTGCGCAGCCTGAATGGCGAATGGCA
AATTGTAAGCGTTAATATTTTGTTAAAATTCGCGTTAAATTTTTGTTAAATCAGCTCATTTTTTAACCAA
TAGGCCGAAATCGGCAAAATCCCTTATAAATCAAAAGAATAGACCGAGATAGGGT
[37 nt withheld, positions 616-652]
AAAGAACGTGGACTCCAACGTCAAAGGGCGAAAAACCGTCNNGGAGGGNGATGGCCCACTACCGGAACTG
ATCACCCTAATCAAG
[37 nt withheld, positions 738-774]
NCCTAAGGGAGCCCCGATTAGAGCTNGACGGGAAAGCGGCNACGTGGCGAGAAGGAAGGAAGAAGCGA
