[The description below was written by a language model from this plasmid's Addgene catalogue record.]
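Description:
SBE-Luc is a mammalian luciferase reporter plasmid built on the pBV-Luc backbone (about 4.9 kb without insert), a promoter-reporter vector in which candidate regulatory elements are placed upstream of a luciferase coding sequence. It is propagated in E. coli under ampicillin selection. The record does not specify the origin of replication or copy number, and no mammalian selection marker is listed, so it is best regarded as a transient transfection reporter.

The insert is a Smad binding element (SBE), a short DNA motif recognised by Smad transcription factors, which transduce signals from TGF-beta family ligands. It was made by annealing a pair of complementary synthetic oligonucleotides and ligating the resulting short duplex between the SacI and NheI sites of the backbone, upstream of the luciferase gene. The length of the oligonucleotides suggests a single short element rather than a long multimerised array, although the record does not state the number of binding-site copies. The catalogue lists luciferase as a C-terminal "tag" on the backbone, but because the insert is a regulatory element rather than a coding sequence, this simply reflects luciferase lying downstream as the reporter. The record does not describe the promoter that works with the SBE to drive luciferase.

In use, luciferase activity reports Smad-dependent transcriptional activation through the element. This fits the associated study, which characterised a human transducer of TGF-beta and activin signalling. Typical applications are measuring pathway activation after ligand treatment or after co-expression of Smads and their partner factors in cultured mammalian cells.
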