Addgene plasmid #16527: SBE-Luc
Depositing lab: Bert Vogelstein. Depositing organization: Johns Hopkins University and School of Medicine. Publication: Characterization of human FAST-1, a TGF beta and activin signal transducer. Zhou S, Zawel L, Lengauer C, Kinzler KW, Vogelstein B. Mol Cell. 1998 Jul . 2(1):121-7. 10.1016/S1097-2765(00)80120-3 PubMed 9702198.
Backbone
  Vector backbone: pBV-Luc
  Backbone manufacturer: Vogelstein Lab
  Backbone size w/o insert (bp): 4867
  Vector type: Mammalian Expression, Luciferase
Growth in bacteria
  Bacterial resistance: Ampicillin, 100 μg/mL
  Growth temperature: 37°C
  Growth strain: DH5alpha
  Copy number: Unknown
Gene/Insert
  Gene/Insert name: Smad binding element (alt name: SBE)
  Tag / fusion protein: luciferase (C terminal on backbone)
  Cloning method: Restriction Enzyme; 5′ cloning site SacI (unknown if destroyed); 3′ cloning site NheI (unknown if destroyed)
  Sequencing primers: 5′ n/a; 3′ LucNrev
Terms and licenses: Academic/Nonprofit Terms; Industry Terms: Not Available to Industry
Depositor comments: SBE-luc was made by annealing the oligonucleotides 5′-CGGAGTATGTCTAGACTGACAATG-3′ and 5′-CTAGCATTGTCAGTCTAGACATACTCCGAGCT-3′ and cloning them into the Sac1 and Nhe1 sites.
How to cite: SBE-Luc was a gift from Bert Vogelstein (Addgene plasmid # 16527 ; http://n2t.net/addgene:16527 ; RRID:Addgene_16527)
